Addgene plasmid #127129: pLENTI_RPS10
Depositing lab: Thomas Tuschl. Depositing organization: Rockefeller University. Publication: The G3BP1-Family-USP10 Deubiquitinase Complex Rescues Ubiquitinated 40S Subunits of Ribosomes Stalled in Translation from Lysosomal Degradation. Meyer C, Garzia A, Morozov P, Molina H, Tuschl T. Mol Cell. 2020 Mar 19;77(6):1193-1205.e5. doi: 10.1016/j.molcel.2019.12.024. Epub 2020 Jan 24. PubMed 31981475.
Backbone
  Vector backbone: pLenti_C_Myc_DDK_IRES_Puro
  Vector type: Lentiviral
Growth in bacteria
  Bacterial resistance: Chloramphenicol, 25 μg/mL
  Growth temperature: 37°C
  Growth strain: NEB Stable
  Copy number: Unknown
Gene/Insert
  Gene/Insert name: RPS10
  Species: H. sapiens (human)
  Mutation: K24R- please see depositor comments
  Entrez Gene: RPS10 (a.k.a. DBA9, S10)
  Cloning method: Restriction Enzyme; 5′ cloning site Unknown (unknown if destroyed); 3′ cloning site Unknown (unknown if destroyed)
Terms and licenses: Academic/Nonprofit Terms; Industry Terms: Not Available to Industry
Depositor comments: Depositor confirms mutation does not affect function.
How to cite: pLENTI_RPS10 was a gift from Thomas Tuschl (Addgene plasmid # 127129 ; http://n2t.net/addgene:127129 ; RRID:Addgene_127129)
