[The description below was written by a language model from this plasmid's Addgene catalogue record and pLannotate feature annotations shown in this document.]
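Description:
pLENTI_RPS10 is an 8,064-nt HIV-1-based lentiviral transfer plasmid built on the pLenti_C_Myc_DDK_IRES_Puro backbone for expressing human ribosomal protein S10 (RPS10), a component of the 40S subunit, in mammalian cells. It is maintained in E. coli through a high-copy ColE1/pUC-type origin and selected with chloramphenicol via a cat gene driven by the bla (AmpR) promoter. The two sequence records, one from the depositor and one from repository sequencing, are the same length and carry the same features in the same order, differing only in the numbering start point.

The viral genome is transcribed from a CMV enhancer/promoter fused to a truncated 5' LTR, an arrangement that generally makes genomic RNA production Tat-independent. This is followed by the Ψ packaging signal with a gag fragment, the RRE for Rev-dependent nuclear export, and the cPPT/CTS. An internal CMV enhancer/promoter, with a T7 promoter just downstream, drives the RPS10 coding sequence. A FLAG-type match lies shortly after the insert, consistent with the backbone's C-terminal Myc-DDK tag, although the Myc portion is not annotated and the reading frame cannot be confirmed from the table. An EMCV IRES then allows puromycin N-acetyltransferase to be translated from the same transcript, so puromycin selection enriches for transduced cells expressing the insert. A single loxP site, a WPRE that enhances transcript expression, a nef-derived fragment and a second truncated LTR complete the cassette.

The insert carries a K24R substitution that the depositor states does not affect function. The cloning sites are not recorded. The associated study concerns the fate of ubiquitinated 40S subunits from stalled ribosomes, which suggests use for stable expression of tagged RPS10 in that context.
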