Features (pLannotate 1.2.2; 25 found; start..end, strand, type, name):
    142..242     +  CDS            Rev (fragment): human immunodeficiency virus 1 (HIV-1) Rev protein; rev; enhances nuclear export of unspliced and incompletely spliced viral mRNAs
    292..409     +  misc_feature   cPPT/CTS: central polypurine tract and central termination sequence of HIV-1
    492..871     +  enhancer       CMV enhancer: human cytomegalovirus immediate early enhancer
    873..1072    +  promoter       CMV promoter: human cytomegalovirus (CMV) immediate early promoter
   1101..1119    +  promoter       T7 promoter: promoter for bacteriophage T7 RNA polymerase
   1186..1680    +  CDS            RPS10 (sequence partly withheld): RS10_HUMAN - Experimental evidence at protein level: Swiss-Prot protein existence level 1. Component of the 40S ribosomal subunit. From Homo sapiens (Human).
   1747..1771    +  CDS            3xFLAG (fragment): three tandem FLAG® epitope tags
   1915..2377    +  misc_feature   IRES: internal ribosome entry site (IRES) of the encephalomyocarditis virus (EMCV)
   2379..2978    +  CDS            PuroR: puromycin N-acetyltransferase; pac from Streptomyces alboniger; confers resistance to puromycin
   3008..3041    +  protein_bind   loxP: Cre-mediated recombination occurs in the 8-bp core sequence (GCATACAT). Cre recombinase
   3074..3097    +  misc_feature   MCS (fragment): pBluescript multiple cloning site
   3097..3685    +  misc_feature   WPRE: woodchuck hepatitis virus posttranscriptional regulatory element
   3686..3705    +  misc_feature   MCS (fragment): pBluescript multiple cloning site
   3707..4207    +  CDS            nef (fragment): NEF_HV1LA - Experimental evidence at protein level: Swiss-Prot protein existence level 1. Extracellular Nef protein targets CD4(+) T-lymphocytes for apoptosis by interacting with CXCR4 surface receptors. From Human immunodeficiency virus type 1 group M subtype B (isolate Lai) (HIV-1).
   4214..4394    +  LTR            5' LTR (truncated): truncated 5' long terminal repeat (LTR) from HIV-1
   4456..5044    -  rep_origin     ori: high-copy-number ColE1/pMB1/pBR322/pUC origin of replication
   5124..5780    -  CDS            cat: CAT_ECOLX - Experimental evidence at protein level: Swiss-Prot protein existence level 1. This enzyme is an effector of chloramphenicol resistance in bacteria. From Escherichia coli. This protein is used as a marker in many commonly used cloning vectors, such as pACYC184.
   5781..5885    -  promoter       AmpR promoter: bla
   5944..5996    -  misc_feature   bom (fragment): basis of mobility region from pBR322
   6150..6529    +  enhancer       CMV enhancer: human cytomegalovirus immediate early enhancer
   6530..6729    +  promoter       CMV promoter: human cytomegalovirus (CMV) immediate early promoter
   6747..6927    +  LTR            5' LTR (truncated): truncated 5' long terminal repeat (LTR) from HIV-1
   6974..7099    +  misc_feature   HIV-1 Ψ: packaging signal of human immunodeficiency virus type 1
   7083..7421    +  CDS            HIV-1 gag (fragment): gag protein from human immunodeficiency virus 1; gag
   7596..7829    +  misc_feature   RRE: The Rev response element (RRE) of HIV-1 allows for Rev-dependent mRNA export from the nucleus to the cytoplasm.
>Addgene plasmid #127129 | pLENTI_RPS10 | addgene full sequence | sequence record 251586 | Addgene NGS Result
TGGTTTAACATAACAAATTGGCTGTGGTATATAAAATTATTCATAATGATAGTAGGAGGCTTGGTAGGTT
TAAGAATAGTTTTTGCTGTACTTTCTATAGTGAATAGAGTTAGGCAGGGATATTCACCATTATCGTTTCA
GACCCACCTCCCAACCCCGAGGGGACCCGACAGGCCCGAAGGAATAGAAGAAGAAGGTGGAGAGAGAGAC
AGAGACAGATCCATTCGATTAGTGAACGGATCGGCACTGCGTGCGCCAATTCTGCAGACAAATGGCAGTA
TTCATCCACAATTTTAAAAGAAAAGGGGGGATTGGGGGGTACAGTGCAGGGGAAAGAATAGTAGACATAA
TAGCAACAGACATACAAACTAAAGAATTACAAAAACAAATTACAAAAATTCAAAATTTTCGGGTTTATTA
CAGGGACAGCAGAGATCCAGTTTGGTTAGTACCGGGCCCGCTCTAGACATGTCCAATATGACCGCCATGT
TGACATTGATTATTGACTAGTTATTAATAGTAATCAATTACGGGGTCATTAGTTCATAGCCCATATATGG
AGTTCCGCGTTACATAACTTACGGTAAATGGCCCGCCTGGCTGACCGCCCAACGACCCCCGCCCATTGAC
GTCAATAATGACGTATGTTCCCATAGTAACGCCAATAGGGACTTTCCATTGACGTCAATGGGTGGAGTAT
TTACGGTAAACTGCCCACTTGGCAGTACATCAAGTGTATCATATGCCAAGTCCGCCCCCTATTGACGTCA
ATGACGGTAAATGGCCCGCCTGGCATTATGCCCAGTACATGACCTTACGGGACTTTCCTACTTGGCAGTA
CATCTACGTATTAGTCATCGCTATTACCATGGTGATGCGGTTTTGGCAGTACACCAATGGGCGTGGATAG
CGGTTTGACTCACGGGGATTTCCAAGTCTCCACCCCATTGACGTCAATGGGAGTTTGTTTTGGCACCAAA
ATCAACGGGACTTTCCAAAATGTCGTAATAACCCCGCCCCGTTGACGCAAATGGGCGGTAGGCGTGTACG
GTGGGAGGTCTATATAAGCAGAGCTCGTTTAGTGAACCGTCAGAATTTTGTAATACGACTCACTATAGGG
CGGCCGGGAATTCGTCGACTGGATCCGGTACCGAGGAGATCTGCCGCCGCGATCGCCGGCGCGCCATGTT
GATGCCTAAGAAGAACCGGATTGCCATTTATGAACTCCTTTTTAAGGAGGGAGTCATGGTGGCCAGGAAG
GATGTCCACATGCCTAAGCACCCGGAGCTGGCAGACAAGAATGTGCCCAACCTTCATGTCATGAAGGCCA
TGCAGTCTCTCAAGTCCCGAGGCTACGTGAAGGAACAGTTTGCCTGGAGACATTTCTACTGGTACCTTAC
CAATGAGGGTATCCAGTATCTCCGT
[240 nt withheld, positions 1426-1665]
GGTCAGCCACCTCAGACGCGTACGCGGCCGCTCGAGCAGAAACTCATCTCAGAAGAGGATCTGGCAGCAA
ATGATATCCTGGATTACAAGGATGACGACGATAAGGTTTAAACCTAGGCGTAGCGGCCGCAAATTCCGCC
CCTCTCCCTCCCCCCCCCCTAACGTTACTGGCCGAAGCCGCTTGGAATAAGGCCGGTGTGCGTTTGTCTA
TATGTTATTTTCCACCATATTGCCGTCTTTTGGCAATGTGAGGGCCCGGAAACCTGGCCCTGTCTTCTTG
ACGAGCATTCCTAGGGGTCTTTCCCCTCTCGCCAAAGGAATGCAAGGTCTGTTGAATGTCGTGAAGGAAG
CAGTTCCTCTGGAAGCTTCTTGAAGACAAACAACGTCTGTAGCGACCCTTTGCAGGCAGCGGAACCCCCC
ACCTGGCGACAGGTGCCTCTGCGGCCAAAAGCCACGTGTATAAGATACACCTGCAAAGGCGGCACAACCC
CAGTGCCACGTTGTGAGTTGGATAGTTGTGGAAAGAGTCAAATGGCTCTCCTCAAGCGTATTCAACAAGG
GGCTGAAGGATGCCCAGAAGGTACCCCATTGTATGGGATCTGATCTGGGGCCTCGGTGCACATGCTTTAC
ATGTGTTTAGTCGAGGTTAAAAAAACGTCTAGGCCCCCCGAACCACGGGGACGTGGTTTTCCTTTGAAAA
ACACGATGATAATATGACCGAGTACAAGCCCACGGTGCGCCTCGCCACCCGCGACGACGTCCCCCGGGCA
GTACGCACCCTCGCCGCCGCGTTCGCCGACTACCCCGCCACGCGCCACACCGTCGATCCAGACCGCCACA
TCGAGCGGGTCACCGAGCTGCAAGAACTCTTCCTCACGCGCGTCGGGCTCGACATCGGCAAGGTGTGGGT
CGCGGACGACGGCGCCGCGGTGGCGGTCTGGACCACGCCGGAGAGCGTCGAAGCGGGGGCGGTGTTCGCC
GAGATCGGCCCGCGCATGGCCGAGTTGAGCGGTTCCCGGCTGGCCGCGCAGCAACAGATGGAAGGCCTCC
TGGCGCCGCACCGGCCCAAGGAGCCCGCGTGGTTCCTGGCCACCGTCGGCGTCTCGCCCGACCACCAGGG
CAAGGGTCTGGGCAGCGCCGTCGTGCTCCCCGGAGTGGAGGCGGCCGAGCGCGCCGGGGTGCCCGCCTTC
CTGGAGACCTCCGCGCCCCGCAACCTCCCCTTCTACGAGCGGCTCGGCTTCACCGTCACCGCCGACGTCG
AGGTGCCCGAAGGACCGCGCACCTGGTGCATGACCCGCAAGCCCGGTGCCTGATGTACAAGTAGGATTCG
TCGAGGGACCTAATAACTTCGTATAGCATACATTATACGAAGTTATACATGTTTAAGGGTTCCGGTTCCA
CTAGGTACAATTCGATATCAAGCTTATCGATAATCAACCTCTGGATTACAAAATTTGTGAAAGATTGACT
GGTATTCTTAACTATGTTGCTCCTTTTACGCTATGTGGATACGCTGCTTTAATGCCTTTGTATCATGCTA
TTGCTTCCCGTATGGCTTTCATTTTCTCCTCCTTGTATAAATCCTGGTTGCTGTCTCTTTATGAGGAGTT
GTGGCCCGTTGTCAGGCAACGTGGCGTGGTGTGCACTGTGTTTGCTGACGCAACCCCCACTGGTTGGGGC
ATTGCCACCACCTGTCAGCTCCTTTCCGGGACTTTCGCTTTCCCCCTCCCTATTGCCACGGCGGAACTCA
TCGCCGCCTGCCTTGCCCGCTGCTGGACAGGGGCTCGGCTGTTGGGCACTGACAATTCCGTGGTGTTGTC
GGGGAAATCATCGTCCTTTCCTTGGCTGCTCGCCTGTGTTGCCACCTGGATTCTGCGCGGGACGTCCTTC
TGCTACGTCCCTTCGGCCCTCAATCCAGCGGACCTTCCTTCCCGCGGCCTGCTGCCGGCTCTGCGGCCTC
TTCCGCGTCTTCGCCTTCGCCCTCAGACGAGTCGGATCTCCCTTTGGGCCGCCTCCCCGCATCGATACCG
TCGACCTCGATCGAGACCTAGAAAAACATGGAGCAATCACAAGTAGCAATACAGCAGCTACCAATGCTGA
TTGTGCCTGGCTAGAAGCACAAGAGGAGGAGGAGGTGGGTTTTCCAGTCACACCTCAGGTACCTTTAAGA
CCAATGACTTACAAGGCAGCTGTAGATCTTAGCCACTTTTTAAAAGAAAAGGGGGGACTGGAAGGGCTAA
TTCACTCCCAACGAAGACAAGATATCCTTGATCTGTGGATCTACCACACACAAGGCTACTTCCCTGATTG
GCAGAACTACACACCAGGGCCAGGGATCAGATATCCACTGACCTTTGGATGGTGCTACAAGCTAGTACCA
GTTGAGCAAGAGAAGGTAGAAGAAGCCAATGAAGGAGAGAACACCCGCTTGTTACACCCTGTGAGCCTGC
ATGGGATGGATGACCCGGAGAGAGAAGTATTAGAGTGGAGGTTTGACAGCCGCCTAGCATTTCATCACAT
GGCCCGAGAGCTGCATCCGGACTGTACTGGGTCTCTCTGGTTAGACCAGATCTGAGCCTGGGAGCTCTCT
GGCTAACTAGGGAACCCACTGCTTAAGCCTCAATAAAGCTTGCCTTGAGTGCTTCAAGTAGTGTGTGCCC
GTCTGTTGTGTGACTCTGGTAACTAGAGATCCCTCAGACCCTTTTAGTCAGTGTGGAAAATCTCTAGCAG
CATGTGAGCAAAAGGCCAGCAAAAGGCCAGGAACCGTAAAAAGGCCGCGTTGCTGGCGTTTTTCCATAGG
CTCCGCCCCCCTGACGAGCATCACAAAAATCGACGCTCAAGTCAGAGGTGGCGAAACCCGACAGGACTAT
AAAGATACCAGGCGTTTCCCCCTGGAAGCTCCCTCGTGCGCTCTCCTGTTCCGACCCTGCCGCTTACCGG
ATACCTGTCCGCCTTTCTCCCTTCGGGAAGCGTGGCGCTTTCTCATAGCTCACGCTGTAGGTATCTCAGT
TCGGTGTAGGTCGTTCGCTCCAAGCTGGGCTGTGTGCACGAACCCCCCGTTCAGCCCGACCGCTGCGCCT
TATCCGGTAACTATCGTCTTGAGTCCAACCCGGTAAGACACGACTTATCGCCACTGGCAGCAGCCACTGG
TAACAGGATTAGCAGAGCGAGGTATGTAGGCGGTGCTACAGAGTTCTTGAAGTGGTGGCCTAACTACGGC
TACACTAGAAGAACAGTATTTGGTATCTGCGCTCTGCTGAAGCCAGTTACCTTCGGAAAAAGAGTTGGTA
GCTCTTGATCCGGCAAACAAACCACCGCTGGTAGCGGTGGTTTTTTTGTTTGCAAGCAGCAGATTACGCG
CAGAAAAAAAGGATCTCAAGAAGATCCTTTGATCTTTTCTACGGGGTCTGACGCTCAGTGGAACGAAAAC
TCACGTTAAGGGATTTTGGTCATGATTACGCCCCGCCCTGCCACTCATCGCAGTACTGTTGTAATTCATT
AAGCATTCTGCCGACATGGAAGCCATCACAAACGGCATGATGAACCTGAATCGCCAGCGGCATCAGCACC
TTGTCGCCTTGCGTATAATATTTGCCCATGGTGAAAACGGGGGCGAAGAAGTTGTCCATATTGGCCACGT
TTAAATCAAAACTGGTGAAACTCACCCAGGGATTGGCTGAGACGAAAAACATATTCTCAATAAACCCTTT
AGGGAAATAGGCCAGGTTTTCACCGTAACACGCCACATCTTGCGAATATATGTGTAGAAACTGCCGGAAA
TCGTCGTGGTATTCACTCCAGAGCGATGAAAACGTTTCAGTTTGCTCATGGAAAACGGTGTAACAAGGGT
GAACACTATCCCATATCACCAGCTCACCGTCTTTCATTGCCATACGGAACTCCGGATGAGCATTCATCAG
GCGGGCAAGAATGTGAATAAAGGCCGGATAAAACTTGTGCTTATTTTTCTTTACGGTCTTTAAAAAGGCC
GTAATATCCAGCTGAACGGTCTGGTTATAGGTACATTGAGCAACTGACTGAAATGCCTCAAAATGTTCTT
TACGATGCCATTGGGATATATCAACGGTGGTATATCCAGTGATTTTTTTCTCCATACTCTTCCTTTTTCA
ATATTATTGAAGCATTTATCAGGGTTATTGTCTCATGAGCGGATACATATTTGAATGTATTTAGAAAAAT
AAACAAATAGGGGTTCCGCGCACATTTCCCCGAAAAGTGCCACCTGACGTCGACGGATCGGGAGATCTCC
CGATCCCCTATGGTGCACTCTCAGTACAATCTGCTCTGATGCCGCATAGTTAAGCCAGTATCTGCTCCCT
GCTTGTGTGTTGGAGGTCGCTGAGTAGTGCGCGAGCAAAATTTAAGCTACAACAAGGCAAGGCTTGACCG
ACAATTGCATGAAGAATCTGCTTAGGGTTAGGCGTTTTGCGCTGCTTCGCGATGTACGGGCCAGATATCG
CGTTGACATTGATTATTGACTAGTTATTAATAGTAATCAATTACGGGGTCATTAGTTCATAGCCCATATA
TGGAGTTCCGCGTTACATAACTTACGGTAAATGGCCCGCCTGGCTGACCGCCCAACGACCCCCGCCCATT
GACGTCAATAATGACGTATGTTCCCATAGTAACGCCAATAGGGACTTTCCATTGACGTCAATGGGTGGAG
TATTTACGGTAAACTGCCCACTTGGCAGTACATCAAGTGTATCATATGCCAAGTACGCCCCCTATTGACG
TCAATGACGGTAAATGGCCCGCCTGGCATTATGCCCAGTACATGACCTTATGGGACTTTCCTACTTGGCA
GTACATCTACGTATTAGTCATCGCTATTACCATGGTGATGCGGTTTTGGCAGTACATCAATGGGCGTGGA
TAGCGGTTTGACTCACGGGGATTTCCAAGTCTCCACCCCATTGACGTCAATGGGAGTTTGTTTTGGCACC
AAAATCAACGGGACTTTCCAAAATGTCGTAACAACTCCGCCCCATTGACGCAAATGGGCGGTAGGCGTGT
ACGGTGGGAGGTCTATATAAGCAGCGCGTTTTGCCTGTACTGGGTCTCTCTGGTTAGACCAGATCTGAGC
CTGGGAGCTCTCTGGCTAACTAGGGAACCCACTGCTTAAGCCTCAATAAAGCTTGCCTTGAGTGCTTCAA
GTAGTGTGTGCCCGTCTGTTGTGTGACTCTGGTAACTAGAGATCCCTCAGACCCTTTTAGTCAGTGTGGA
AAATCTCTAGCAGTGGCGCCCGAACAGGGACTTGAAAGCGAAAGGGAAACCAGAGGAGCTCTCTCGACGC
AGGACTCGGCTTGCTGAAGCGCGCACGGCAAGAGGCGAGGGGCGGCGACTGGTGAGTACGCCAAAAATTT
TGACTAGCGGAGGCTAGAAGGAGAGAGATGGGTGCGAGAGCGTCAGTATTAAGCGGGGGAGAATTAGATC
GCGATGGGAAAAAATTCGGTTAAGGCCAGGGGGAAAGAAAAAATATAAATTAAAACATATAGTATGGGCA
AGCAGGGAGCTAGAACGATTCGCAGTTAATCCTGGCCTGTTAGAAACATCAGAAGGCTGTAGACAAATAC
TGGGACAGCTACAACCATCCCTTCAGACAGGATCAGAAGAACTTAGATCATTATATAATACAGTAGCAAC
CCTCTATTGTGTGCATCAAAGGATAGAGATAAAAGACACCAAGGAAGCTTTAGACAAGATAGAGGAAGAG
CAAAACAAAAGTAAGACCACCGCACAGCAAGCGGCCGGCCGCTGATCTTCAGACCTGGAGGAGGAGATAT
GAGGGACAATTGGAGAAGTGAATTATATAAATATAAAGTAGTAAAAATTGAACCATTAGGAGTAGCACCC
ACCAAGGCAAAGAGAAGAGTGGTGCAGAGAGAAAAAAGAGCAGTGGGAATAGGAGCTTTGTTCCTTGGGT
TCTTGGGAGCAGCAGGAAGCACTATGGGCGCAGCGTCAATGACGCTGACGGTACAGGCCAGACAATTATT
GTCTGGTATAGTGCAGCAGCAGAACAATTTGCTGAGGGCTATTGAGGCGCAACAGCATCTGTTGCAACTC
ACAGTCTGGGGCATCAAGCAGCTCCAGGCAAGAATCCTGGCTGTGGAAAGATACCTAAAGGATCAACAGC
TCCTGGGGATTTGGGGTTGCTCTGGAAAACTCATTTGCACCACTGCTGTGCCTTGGAATGCTAGTTGGAG
TAATAAATCTCTGGAACAGATTTGGAATCACACGACCTGGATGGAGTGGGACAGAGAAATTAACAATTAC
ACAAGCTTAATACACTCCTTAATTGAAGAATCGCAAAACCAGCAAGAAAAGAATGAACAAGAATTATTGG
AATTAGATAAATGGGCAAGTTTGTGGAAT
