Features (pLannotate 1.2.2; 25 found; start..end, strand, type, name):
     31..83      -  misc_feature   bom (fragment): basis of mobility region from pBR322
    237..616     +  enhancer       CMV enhancer: human cytomegalovirus immediate early enhancer
    617..816     +  promoter       CMV promoter: human cytomegalovirus (CMV) immediate early promoter
    834..1014    +  LTR            5' LTR (truncated): truncated 5' long terminal repeat (LTR) from HIV-1
   1061..1186    +  misc_feature   HIV-1 Ψ: packaging signal of human immunodeficiency virus type 1
   1170..1508    +  CDS            HIV-1 gag (fragment): gag protein from human immunodeficiency virus 1; gag
   1683..1916    +  misc_feature   RRE: The Rev response element (RRE) of HIV-1 allows for Rev-dependent mRNA export from the nucleus to the cytoplasm.
   2293..2393    +  CDS            Rev (fragment): human immunodeficiency virus 1 (HIV-1) Rev protein; rev; enhances nuclear export of unspliced and incompletely spliced viral mRNAs
   2443..2560    +  misc_feature   cPPT/CTS: central polypurine tract and central termination sequence of HIV-1
   2643..3022    +  enhancer       CMV enhancer: human cytomegalovirus immediate early enhancer
   3024..3223    +  promoter       CMV promoter: human cytomegalovirus (CMV) immediate early promoter
   3252..3270    +  promoter       T7 promoter: promoter for bacteriophage T7 RNA polymerase
   3337..3831    +  CDS            RPS10 (sequence partly withheld): RS10_HUMAN - Experimental evidence at protein level: Swiss-Prot protein existence level 1. Component of the 40S ribosomal subunit. From Homo sapiens (Human).
   3898..3922    +  CDS            3xFLAG (fragment): three tandem FLAG® epitope tags
   4066..4528    +  misc_feature   IRES: internal ribosome entry site (IRES) of the encephalomyocarditis virus (EMCV)
   4530..5129    +  CDS            PuroR: puromycin N-acetyltransferase; pac from Streptomyces alboniger; confers resistance to puromycin
   5159..5192    +  protein_bind   loxP: Cre-mediated recombination occurs in the 8-bp core sequence (GCATACAT). Cre recombinase
   5225..5248    +  misc_feature   MCS (fragment): pBluescript multiple cloning site
   5248..5836    +  misc_feature   WPRE: woodchuck hepatitis virus posttranscriptional regulatory element
   5837..5856    +  misc_feature   MCS (fragment): pBluescript multiple cloning site
   5858..6358    +  CDS            nef (fragment): NEF_HV1LA - Experimental evidence at protein level: Swiss-Prot protein existence level 1. Extracellular Nef protein targets CD4(+) T-lymphocytes for apoptosis by interacting with CXCR4 surface receptors. From Human immunodeficiency virus type 1 group M subtype B (isolate Lai) (HIV-1).
   6365..6545    +  LTR            5' LTR (truncated): truncated 5' long terminal repeat (LTR) from HIV-1
   6607..7195    -  rep_origin     ori: high-copy-number ColE1/pMB1/pBR322/pUC origin of replication
   7275..7931    -  CDS            cat: CAT_ECOLX - Experimental evidence at protein level: Swiss-Prot protein existence level 1. This enzyme is an effector of chloramphenicol resistance in bacteria. From Escherichia coli. This protein is used as a marker in many commonly used cloning vectors, such as pACYC184.
   7932..8023    -  promoter       AmpR promoter: bla
>Addgene plasmid #127129 | pLENTI_RPS10 | depositor full sequence | sequence record 252843 | Author sequence
GTCGACGGATCGGGAGATCTCCCGATCCCCTATGGTGCACTCTCAGTACAATCTGCTCTGATGCCGCATA
GTTAAGCCAGTATCTGCTCCCTGCTTGTGTGTTGGAGGTCGCTGAGTAGTGCGCGAGCAAAATTTAAGCT
ACAACAAGGCAAGGCTTGACCGACAATTGCATGAAGAATCTGCTTAGGGTTAGGCGTTTTGCGCTGCTTC
GCGATGTACGGGCCAGATATCGCGTTGACATTGATTATTGACTAGTTATTAATAGTAATCAATTACGGGG
TCATTAGTTCATAGCCCATATATGGAGTTCCGCGTTACATAACTTACGGTAAATGGCCCGCCTGGCTGAC
CGCCCAACGACCCCCGCCCATTGACGTCAATAATGACGTATGTTCCCATAGTAACGCCAATAGGGACTTT
CCATTGACGTCAATGGGTGGAGTATTTACGGTAAACTGCCCACTTGGCAGTACATCAAGTGTATCATATG
CCAAGTACGCCCCCTATTGACGTCAATGACGGTAAATGGCCCGCCTGGCATTATGCCCAGTACATGACCT
TATGGGACTTTCCTACTTGGCAGTACATCTACGTATTAGTCATCGCTATTACCATGGTGATGCGGTTTTG
GCAGTACATCAATGGGCGTGGATAGCGGTTTGACTCACGGGGATTTCCAAGTCTCCACCCCATTGACGTC
AATGGGAGTTTGTTTTGGCACCAAAATCAACGGGACTTTCCAAAATGTCGTAACAACTCCGCCCCATTGA
CGCAAATGGGCGGTAGGCGTGTACGGTGGGAGGTCTATATAAGCAGCGCGTTTTGCCTGTACTGGGTCTC
TCTGGTTAGACCAGATCTGAGCCTGGGAGCTCTCTGGCTAACTAGGGAACCCACTGCTTAAGCCTCAATA
AAGCTTGCCTTGAGTGCTTCAAGTAGTGTGTGCCCGTCTGTTGTGTGACTCTGGTAACTAGAGATCCCTC
AGACCCTTTTAGTCAGTGTGGAAAATCTCTAGCAGTGGCGCCCGAACAGGGACTTGAAAGCGAAAGGGAA
ACCAGAGGAGCTCTCTCGACGCAGGACTCGGCTTGCTGAAGCGCGCACGGCAAGAGGCGAGGGGCGGCGA
CTGGTGAGTACGCCAAAAATTTTGACTAGCGGAGGCTAGAAGGAGAGAGATGGGTGCGAGAGCGTCAGTA
TTAAGCGGGGGAGAATTAGATCGCGATGGGAAAAAATTCGGTTAAGGCCAGGGGGAAAGAAAAAATATAA
ATTAAAACATATAGTATGGGCAAGCAGGGAGCTAGAACGATTCGCAGTTAATCCTGGCCTGTTAGAAACA
TCAGAAGGCTGTAGACAAATACTGGGACAGCTACAACCATCCCTTCAGACAGGATCAGAAGAACTTAGAT
CATTATATAATACAGTAGCAACCCTCTATTGTGTGCATCAAAGGATAGAGATAAAAGACACCAAGGAAGC
TTTAGACAAGATAGAGGAAGAGCAAAACAAAAGTAAGACCACCGCACAGCAAGCGGCCGGCCGCTGATCT
TCAGACCTGGAGGAGGAGATATGAGGGACAATTGGAGAAGTGAATTATATAAATATAAAGTAGTAAAAAT
TGAACCATTAGGAGTAGCACCCACCAAGGCAAAGAGAAGAGTGGTGCAGAGAGAAAAAAGAGCAGTGGGA
ATAGGAGCTTTGTTCCTTGGGTTCTTGGGAGCAGCAGGAAGCACTATGGGCGCAGCGTCAATGACGCTGA
CGGTACAGGCCAGACAATTATTGTCTGGTATAGTGCAGCAGCAGAACAATTTGCTGAGGGCTATTGAGGC
GCAACAGCATCTGTTGCAACTCACAGTCTGGGGCATCAAGCAGCTCCAGGCAAGAATCCTGGCTGTGGAA
AGATACCTAAAGGATCAACAGCTCCTGGGGATTTGGGGTTGCTCTGGAAAACTCATTTGCACCACTGCTG
TGCCTTGGAATGCTAGTTGGAGTAATAAATCTCTGGAACAGATTTGGAATCACACGACCTGGATGGAGTG
GGACAGAGAAATTAACAATTACACAAGCTTAATACACTCCTTAATTGAAGAATCGCAAAACCAGCAAGAA
AAGAATGAACAAGAATTATTGGAATTAGATAAATGGGCAAGTTTGTGGAATTGGTTTAACATAACAAATT
GGCTGTGGTATATAAAATTATTCATAATGATAGTAGGAGGCTTGGTAGGTTTAAGAATAGTTTTTGCTGT
ACTTTCTATAGTGAATAGAGTTAGGCAGGGATATTCACCATTATCGTTTCAGACCCACCTCCCAACCCCG
AGGGGACCCGACAGGCCCGAAGGAATAGAAGAAGAAGGTGGAGAGAGAGACAGAGACAGATCCATTCGAT
TAGTGAACGGATCGGCACTGCGTGCGCCAATTCTGCAGACAAATGGCAGTATTCATCCACAATTTTAAAA
GAAAAGGGGGGATTGGGGGGTACAGTGCAGGGGAAAGAATAGTAGACATAATAGCAACAGACATACAAAC
TAAAGAATTACAAAAACAAATTACAAAAATTCAAAATTTTCGGGTTTATTACAGGGACAGCAGAGATCCA
GTTTGGTTAGTACCGGGCCCGCTCTAGACATGTCCAATATGACCGCCATGTTGACATTGATTATTGACTA
GTTATTAATAGTAATCAATTACGGGGTCATTAGTTCATAGCCCATATATGGAGTTCCGCGTTACATAACT
TACGGTAAATGGCCCGCCTGGCTGACCGCCCAACGACCCCCGCCCATTGACGTCAATAATGACGTATGTT
CCCATAGTAACGCCAATAGGGACTTTCCATTGACGTCAATGGGTGGAGTATTTACGGTAAACTGCCCACT
TGGCAGTACATCAAGTGTATCATATGCCAAGTCCGCCCCCTATTGACGTCAATGACGGTAAATGGCCCGC
CTGGCATTATGCCCAGTACATGACCTTACGGGACTTTCCTACTTGGCAGTACATCTACGTATTAGTCATC
GCTATTACCATGGTGATGCGGTTTTGGCAGTACACCAATGGGCGTGGATAGCGGTTTGACTCACGGGGAT
TTCCAAGTCTCCACCCCATTGACGTCAATGGGAGTTTGTTTTGGCACCAAAATCAACGGGACTTTCCAAA
ATGTCGTAATAACCCCGCCCCGTTGACGCAAATGGGCGGTAGGCGTGTACGGTGGGAGGTCTATATAAGC
AGAGCTCGTTTAGTGAACCGTCAGAATTTTGTAATACGACTCACTATAGGGCGGCCGGGAATTCGTCGAC
TGGATCCGGTACCGAGGAGATCTGCCGCCGCGATCGCCGGCGCGCCATGTTGATGCCTAAGAAGAACCGG
ATTGCCATTTATGAACTCCTTTTTAAGGAGGGAGTCATGGTGGCCAGGAAGGATGTCCACATGCCTAAGC
ACCCGGAGCTGGCAGACAAGAATGTGCCCAACCTTCATGTCATGAAGGCCATGCAGTCTCTCAAGTCCCG
AGGCTACGTGAAGGAACAGTTTGCCTGGAGACATTTCTACTGGTACCTTACCAATGAGGGTATCCAGTAT
CTCCGT
[240 nt withheld, positions 3577-3816]
GGTCAGCCACCTCAGACGCGTACGCGGCCGCTCGAGCAGAAACTCATCTCAGAAGAGGATCTGGCAGCAA
ATGATATCCTGGATTACAAGGATGACGACGATAAGGTTTAAACCTAGGCGTAGCGGCCGCAAATTCCGCC
CCTCTCCCTCCCCCCCCCCTAACGTTACTGGCCGAAGCCGCTTGGAATAAGGCCGGTGTGCGTTTGTCTA
TATGTTATTTTCCACCATATTGCCGTCTTTTGGCAATGTGAGGGCCCGGAAACCTGGCCCTGTCTTCTTG
ACGAGCATTCCTAGGGGTCTTTCCCCTCTCGCCAAAGGAATGCAAGGTCTGTTGAATGTCGTGAAGGAAG
CAGTTCCTCTGGAAGCTTCTTGAAGACAAACAACGTCTGTAGCGACCCTTTGCAGGCAGCGGAACCCCCC
ACCTGGCGACAGGTGCCTCTGCGGCCAAAAGCCACGTGTATAAGATACACCTGCAAAGGCGGCACAACCC
CAGTGCCACGTTGTGAGTTGGATAGTTGTGGAAAGAGTCAAATGGCTCTCCTCAAGCGTATTCAACAAGG
GGCTGAAGGATGCCCAGAAGGTACCCCATTGTATGGGATCTGATCTGGGGCCTCGGTGCACATGCTTTAC
ATGTGTTTAGTCGAGGTTAAAAAAACGTCTAGGCCCCCCGAACCACGGGGACGTGGTTTTCCTTTGAAAA
ACACGATGATAATATGACCGAGTACAAGCCCACGGTGCGCCTCGCCACCCGCGACGACGTCCCCCGGGCA
GTACGCACCCTCGCCGCCGCGTTCGCCGACTACCCCGCCACGCGCCACACCGTCGATCCAGACCGCCACA
TCGAGCGGGTCACCGAGCTGCAAGAACTCTTCCTCACGCGCGTCGGGCTCGACATCGGCAAGGTGTGGGT
CGCGGACGACGGCGCCGCGGTGGCGGTCTGGACCACGCCGGAGAGCGTCGAAGCGGGGGCGGTGTTCGCC
GAGATCGGCCCGCGCATGGCCGAGTTGAGCGGTTCCCGGCTGGCCGCGCAGCAACAGATGGAAGGCCTCC
TGGCGCCGCACCGGCCCAAGGAGCCCGCGTGGTTCCTGGCCACCGTCGGCGTCTCGCCCGACCACCAGGG
CAAGGGTCTGGGCAGCGCCGTCGTGCTCCCCGGAGTGGAGGCGGCCGAGCGCGCCGGGGTGCCCGCCTTC
CTGGAGACCTCCGCGCCCCGCAACCTCCCCTTCTACGAGCGGCTCGGCTTCACCGTCACCGCCGACGTCG
AGGTGCCCGAAGGACCGCGCACCTGGTGCATGACCCGCAAGCCCGGTGCCTGATGTACAAGTAGGATTCG
TCGAGGGACCTAATAACTTCGTATAGCATACATTATACGAAGTTATACATGTTTAAGGGTTCCGGTTCCA
CTAGGTACAATTCGATATCAAGCTTATCGATAATCAACCTCTGGATTACAAAATTTGTGAAAGATTGACT
GGTATTCTTAACTATGTTGCTCCTTTTACGCTATGTGGATACGCTGCTTTAATGCCTTTGTATCATGCTA
TTGCTTCCCGTATGGCTTTCATTTTCTCCTCCTTGTATAAATCCTGGTTGCTGTCTCTTTATGAGGAGTT
GTGGCCCGTTGTCAGGCAACGTGGCGTGGTGTGCACTGTGTTTGCTGACGCAACCCCCACTGGTTGGGGC
ATTGCCACCACCTGTCAGCTCCTTTCCGGGACTTTCGCTTTCCCCCTCCCTATTGCCACGGCGGAACTCA
TCGCCGCCTGCCTTGCCCGCTGCTGGACAGGGGCTCGGCTGTTGGGCACTGACAATTCCGTGGTGTTGTC
GGGGAAATCATCGTCCTTTCCTTGGCTGCTCGCCTGTGTTGCCACCTGGATTCTGCGCGGGACGTCCTTC
TGCTACGTCCCTTCGGCCCTCAATCCAGCGGACCTTCCTTCCCGCGGCCTGCTGCCGGCTCTGCGGCCTC
TTCCGCGTCTTCGCCTTCGCCCTCAGACGAGTCGGATCTCCCTTTGGGCCGCCTCCCCGCATCGATACCG
TCGACCTCGATCGAGACCTAGAAAAACATGGAGCAATCACAAGTAGCAATACAGCAGCTACCAATGCTGA
TTGTGCCTGGCTAGAAGCACAAGAGGAGGAGGAGGTGGGTTTTCCAGTCACACCTCAGGTACCTTTAAGA
CCAATGACTTACAAGGCAGCTGTAGATCTTAGCCACTTTTTAAAAGAAAAGGGGGGACTGGAAGGGCTAA
TTCACTCCCAACGAAGACAAGATATCCTTGATCTGTGGATCTACCACACACAAGGCTACTTCCCTGATTG
GCAGAACTACACACCAGGGCCAGGGATCAGATATCCACTGACCTTTGGATGGTGCTACAAGCTAGTACCA
GTTGAGCAAGAGAAGGTAGAAGAAGCCAATGAAGGAGAGAACACCCGCTTGTTACACCCTGTGAGCCTGC
ATGGGATGGATGACCCGGAGAGAGAAGTATTAGAGTGGAGGTTTGACAGCCGCCTAGCATTTCATCACAT
GGCCCGAGAGCTGCATCCGGACTGTACTGGGTCTCTCTGGTTAGACCAGATCTGAGCCTGGGAGCTCTCT
GGCTAACTAGGGAACCCACTGCTTAAGCCTCAATAAAGCTTGCCTTGAGTGCTTCAAGTAGTGTGTGCCC
GTCTGTTGTGTGACTCTGGTAACTAGAGATCCCTCAGACCCTTTTAGTCAGTGTGGAAAATCTCTAGCAG
CATGTGAGCAAAAGGCCAGCAAAAGGCCAGGAACCGTAAAAAGGCCGCGTTGCTGGCGTTTTTCCATAGG
CTCCGCCCCCCTGACGAGCATCACAAAAATCGACGCTCAAGTCAGAGGTGGCGAAACCCGACAGGACTAT
AAAGATACCAGGCGTTTCCCCCTGGAAGCTCCCTCGTGCGCTCTCCTGTTCCGACCCTGCCGCTTACCGG
ATACCTGTCCGCCTTTCTCCCTTCGGGAAGCGTGGCGCTTTCTCATAGCTCACGCTGTAGGTATCTCAGT
TCGGTGTAGGTCGTTCGCTCCAAGCTGGGCTGTGTGCACGAACCCCCCGTTCAGCCCGACCGCTGCGCCT
TATCCGGTAACTATCGTCTTGAGTCCAACCCGGTAAGACACGACTTATCGCCACTGGCAGCAGCCACTGG
TAACAGGATTAGCAGAGCGAGGTATGTAGGCGGTGCTACAGAGTTCTTGAAGTGGTGGCCTAACTACGGC
TACACTAGAAGAACAGTATTTGGTATCTGCGCTCTGCTGAAGCCAGTTACCTTCGGAAAAAGAGTTGGTA
GCTCTTGATCCGGCAAACAAACCACCGCTGGTAGCGGTGGTTTTTTTGTTTGCAAGCAGCAGATTACGCG
CAGAAAAAAAGGATCTCAAGAAGATCCTTTGATCTTTTCTACGGGGTCTGACGCTCAGTGGAACGAAAAC
TCACGTTAAGGGATTTTGGTCATGATTACGCCCCGCCCTGCCACTCATCGCAGTACTGTTGTAATTCATT
AAGCATTCTGCCGACATGGAAGCCATCACAAACGGCATGATGAACCTGAATCGCCAGCGGCATCAGCACC
TTGTCGCCTTGCGTATAATATTTGCCCATGGTGAAAACGGGGGCGAAGAAGTTGTCCATATTGGCCACGT
TTAAATCAAAACTGGTGAAACTCACCCAGGGATTGGCTGAGACGAAAAACATATTCTCAATAAACCCTTT
AGGGAAATAGGCCAGGTTTTCACCGTAACACGCCACATCTTGCGAATATATGTGTAGAAACTGCCGGAAA
TCGTCGTGGTATTCACTCCAGAGCGATGAAAACGTTTCAGTTTGCTCATGGAAAACGGTGTAACAAGGGT
GAACACTATCCCATATCACCAGCTCACCGTCTTTCATTGCCATACGGAACTCCGGATGAGCATTCATCAG
GCGGGCAAGAATGTGAATAAAGGCCGGATAAAACTTGTGCTTATTTTTCTTTACGGTCTTTAAAAAGGCC
GTAATATCCAGCTGAACGGTCTGGTTATAGGTACATTGAGCAACTGACTGAAATGCCTCAAAATGTTCTT
TACGATGCCATTGGGATATATCAACGGTGGTATATCCAGTGATTTTTTTCTCCATACTCTTCCTTTTTCA
ATATTATTGAAGCATTTATCAGGGTTATTGTCTCATGAGCGGATACATATTTGAATGTATTTAGAAAAAT
AAACAAATAGGGGTCCCGCGCACATTTCCCCGAAAAGTGCCACCTGAC
